>Addgene plasmid #148816 | pAc5.1B-EGFP-DmBam_141-422_AG | depositor full sequence | sequence record 291264 | Full Sequence
CTTCAAGGAATTAATTCTATATTCTAAAAACACAAATGATACTTCTAAAAAAAATCATGAATGGCATCAA
CTCTGAATCAAATCTTTGCAGATGCACCTACTTCTCATTTCCACTGTCACATCATTTTTCCAGATCTCGC
TGCCTGTTATGTGGCCCACAAACCAAGACACGTTTTATGGCCATTAAAGCTGGCTGATCGTCGCCAAACA
CCAAATACATATCAATATGTACATTCGAGAAAGAAGCGATCAAAGAAGCGTCTTCGGGCGAGTAGGAGAA
TGCGGAGGAGAAGGAGAACGAGCTGATCTAGTATCTCTCCACAATCCAATGCCAACTGACCAACTGGCCA
TATTCGGAGCAATTTGAAGCCAATTTCCATCGCCTGGCGATCGCTCCATTCTTGGCTATATGTTTTTCAC
CGTTCCCGGGGCCATTTTCAAAGACTCGTCGGTAAGATAAGATTGTGTCACTCGCTGTCTCTCTTCATTT
GTCGAAGAATGCTGAGGAATTTCGCGATGACGTCGGCGAGTATTTTGAAGAATGAGAATAATTTGTATTT
ATACGAAAATCAGTTAGTGGAATTTTCTACAAAAACATGTTATCTATAGATAATTTTGTTGCAAAATATG
TTGACTATGACAAAGATTGTATGTATATACCTTTAATGTATTCTCATTTTCTTATGTATTTATAATGGCA
ATGATGATACTGATGATATTTTAAGATGATGCCAGACCACAGGCTGATTTCTGCGTCTTTTGCCGAACGC
AGTGCATGTGCGGTTGTTGTTTTTTGGAATAGTTTCAATTTTCGGACTGTCCGCTTTGATTTCAGTTTCT
TGGCTTATTCAAAAAGCAAAGTAAAGCCAAAAAAGCGAGATGGCAATACCAAATGCGGCAAAACGGTAGT
GGAAGGAAAGGGGTGCGGGGCAGCGGAAGGAAGGGTGGGGCGGGGCGTGGCGGGGTCTGTGGCTGGGCGC
GACGTCACCGACGTTGGAGCCACTCCTTTGACCATGTGTGCGTGTGTGTATTATTCGTGTCTCGCCACTC
GCCGGTTGTTTTTTTCTTTTTATCTCGCTCTCTCTAGCGCCATCTCGTACGCATGCTCAACGCACCGCAT
GTTGCCGTGTCCTTTATGCGTCATTTTGGCTCGAAATAGGCAATTATTTAAACAAAGATTAGTCAACGAA
AACGCTAAAATAAATAAGTCTACAATATGGTTACTTATTGCCATGTGTGTGCAGCCAACGATAGCAACAA
AAGCAACAACACAGTGGCTTTCCCTCTTTCACTTTTTGTTTGCAAGCGCGTGCGAGCAAGACGGCACGAC
CGGCAAACGCAATTACGCTGACAAAGAGCAGACGAAGTTTTGGCCGAAAAACATCAAGGCGCCTGATACG
AATGCATTTGCAATAACAATTGCGATATTTAATATTGTTTATGAAGCTGTTTGACTTCAAAACACACAAA
AAAAAAAATAAAACAAATTATTTGAAAGAGAATTAGGAATCGGACAGCTTATCGTTACGGGCTAACAGCA
CACCGAGACGAAATAGCTTACCTGACGTCACAGCCTCTGGAAGAACTGCCGCCAAGCAGAGAGAGAGAGA
AAAAGAGGGAGAGCAGCTTAGACCGCATGTGCTTGTGTGTGAGGCGTCTCTCTCTTCGTCTCCTGTTTGC
GCAAACGCATAGACTGCACTGAGAAAATCGATTACCTATTTTTTATGAATGAATATTTGCACTATTACTA
TTCAAAACTATTAAGATAGCAATCACATTCAATAGCCAAATACTATACCACCTGAGCGATGCAACGAAAT
GATCAATTTGAGCAAAAATGCTGCATATTTAGGACGGCATCATTATAGAAATGCTTCTTGCTGTGTACTT
TTCTCTCGTCTGGCAGCTGTTTCGCCGTTATTGTTAAAACCGGCTTAAGTTAGGTGTGTTTTCTACGACT
AGTGATGCCCCTACTAGAAGATGTGTGTTGCACAAATGTCCCTGAATAACCAATTTGAAGTGCAGATAGC
AGTAAACGTAAGCTAATATGAATATTATTTAACTGTAATGTTTTAATATCGCTGGACATTACTAATAAAC
CCACTATAAACACATGTACATATGTATGTTTTGGCATACAATGAGTAGTTGGGGAAAAAATGTGTAAAAG
CACCGTGACCATCACAGCATAAAGATAACCAGCTGAAGTATCGAATATGAGTAACCCCCAAATTGAATCA
CATGCCGCAACTGATAGGACCCATGGAAGTACACTCTTCATGGCGATATACAAGACACACACAAGCACGA
ACACCCAGTTGCGGAGGAAATTCTCCGTAAATGAAAACCCAATCGGCGAACAATTCATACCCATATATGG
TAAAAGTTTTGAACGCGACTTGAGAGCGGAGAGCATTGCGGCTGATAAGGTTTTAGCGCTAAGCGGGCTT
TATAAAACGGGCTGCGGGACCAGTTTTCATATCACTACCGTTTGAGTTCTTGTGCTGTGTGGATACTCCT
CCCGACACAAAGCCGCTCCATCAGCCAGCAGTCGTCTAATCCAGAGACCCCGGATCGGGGTACCAACATG
GTGAGCAAGGGCGAGGAGCTGTTCACCGGGGTGGTGCCCATCCTGGTCGAGCTGGACGGCGACGTAAACG
GCCACAAGTTCAGCGTGTCCGGCGAGGGCGAGGGCGATGCCACCTACGGCAAGCTGACCCTGAAGTTCAT
CTGCACCACCGGCAAGCTGCCCGTGCCCTGGCCCACCCTCGTGACCACCCTGACCTACGGCGTGCAGTGC
TTCAGCCGCTACCCCGACCACATGAAGCAGCACGACTTCTTCAAGTCCGCCATGCCCGAAGGCTACGTCC
AGGAGCGCACCATCTTCTTCAAGGACGACGGCAACTACAAGACCCGCGCCGAGGTGAAGTTCGAGGGCGA
CACCCTGGTGAACCGCATCGAGCTGAAGGGCATCGACTTCAAGGAGGACGGCAACATCCTGGGGCACAAG
CTGGAGTACAACTACAACAGCCACAACGTCTATATCATGGCCGACAAGCAGAAGAACGGCATCAAGGTGA
ACTTCAAGATCCGCCACAACATCGAGGACGGCAGCGTGCAGCTCGCCGACCACTACCAGCAGAACACCCC
CATCGGCGACGGCCCCGTGCTGCTGCCCGACAACCACTACCTGAGCACCCAGTCCGCCCTGAGCAAAGAC
CCCAACGAGAAGCGCGATCACATGGTCCTGCTGGAGTTCGTGACCGCCGCCGGGATCACTCTCGGCATGG
ACGAGCTGTACAAGCCAAGCTTGAATTCTGCAGATATCCAGCACAGTGGCGGCCGCTCGAGTGCGGATAA
TATTGAGAAACTGCCCATAACTATTGAGAAACTGCATATGATTGGTCTGCACGGCGATTGCTTAGAGCAC
AACGCCGTGCTGCGTTTGATGAATCTGTTCAGATCCCTGCATGATCACCTGACCGCCGATTTGGGCTTCT
CGCGCCAAAACTCAATGCCCTCGGACTATCTGTTCGATATGCCGGTGAAGAGCACGATGCCTAAGAGCTT
GAATGTGCGCTACCAACTGCAGGTGCTGTGCACCAAAGTAGAGCGCTTCCTTGTCCAGCAGCGCCGCACC
TTGGAGTCGAATCGCCACTTCGATTTCGAGAAATACGACGAGTGTGACAAGTTGCTTAAGGGTTTCGCAT
CCTATTTGGACAACTTCAAACTGCTTTTAAAGCCCAAAATGCGCAATCGAAACGGAAACTCGGGGAGCAA
TGCGGACAAGTTCCATACTCAGCGCATGGAGAGATTGCTAATTGGTCTGCGCGATTGGATCAAGGCTGCG
CATCTCAGTGTGCACGTATTTAACTGGGAAATGGATCTGGAGCACCGCTACTCCGGGGCCATGACCGAAA
GCCACAAGTCGTTGAACGAGCGGGCCATCCTTTTGTCCGGTGCCGAGCTAAGGGCGGCCGAAGCGCGTGG
AATCAGTGCGGAGGATCTGTTCATCGCCCAGAGATACAAACTGGGAGGTCCGATCTATTGCGTTCTGGAG
CAGCATGAGTTCCTCTCCGCTCTGATCGCCAATCCAGAGACCTATTTCCCGCCCAGTGTTGTCGCCATTT
GCGGGCCACAGAAGCTTGGCGCAGTGAGCATGGAGCAGCCGTCAGCGTCGGAGGAGGAGTTTGAGGAGAC
CGAGGAAGTGCCATCATCGCCACCTCGTCACACCGGACGTGTACCTCGCTTCAGAAGCTAAGGGCCCGCG
GTTCGAAGGTAAGCCTATCCCTAACCCTCTCCTCGGTCTCGATTCTACGCGTACCGGTCATCATCACCAT
CACCATTGAGTTTAAACCCGCTGATCAGCCTCGACTGTGCCTTCTAAGGCCTGAGCTCGCTGATCAGCCT
CGATCGAGGATCCAGACATGATAAGATACATTGATGAGTTTGGACAAACCACAACTAGAATGCAGTGAAA
AAAATGCTTTATTTGTGAAATTTGTGATGCTATTGCTTTATTTGTAACCATTATAAGCTGCAATAAACAA
GTTAACAACAACAATTGCATTCATTTTATGTTTCAGGTTCAGGGGGAGGTGTGGGAGGTTTTTTAAAGCA
AGTAAAACCTCTACAAATGTGGTATGGCTGATTATGATCAGTCGACCGATGCCCTTGAGAGCCTTCAACC
CAGTCAGCTCCTTCCGGTGGGCGCGGGGCATGACTATCGTCGCCGCACTTATGACTGTCTTCTTTATCAT
GCAACTCGTAGGACAGGTGCCGGCAGCGCTCTGGGTCATTTTCGGCGAGGACCGCTTTCGCTGGAGCGCG
ACGATGATCGGCCTGTCGCTTGCGGTATTCGGAATCTTGCACGCCCTCGCTCAAGCCTTCGTCACTGGTC
CCGCCACCAAACGTTTCGGCGAGAAGCAGGCCATTATCGCCGGCATGGCGGCCGACGCGCTGGGCTACGT
CTTGCTGGCGTTCGCGACGCGAGGCTGGATGGCCTTCCCCATTATGATTCTTCTCGCTTCCGGCGGCATC
GGGATGCCCGCGTTGCAGGCCATGCTGTCCAGGCAGGTAGATGACGACCATCAGGGACAGCTTCAAGGAT
CGCTCGCGGCTCTTACCAGCCAGCAAAAGGCCAGGAACCGTAAAAAGGCCGCGTTGCTGGCGTTTTTCCA
TAGGCTCCGCCCCCCTGACGAGCATCACAAAAATCGACGCTCAAGTCAGAGGTGGCGAAACCCGACAGGA
CTATAAAGATACCAGGCGTTTCCCCCTGGAAGCTCCCTCGTGCGCTCTCCTGTTCCGACCCTGCCGCTTA
CCGGATACCTGTCCGCCTTTCTCCCTTCGGGAAGCGTGGCGCTTTCTCAATGCTCACGCTGTAGGTATCT
CAGTTCGGTGTAGGTCGTTCGCTCCAAGCTGGGCTGTGTGCACGAACCCCCCGTTCAGCCCGACCGCTGC
GCCTTATCCGGTAACTATCGTCTTGAGTCCAACCCGGTAAGACACGACTTATCGCCACTGGCAGCAGCCA
CTGGTAACAGGATTAGCAGAGCGAGGTATGTAGGCGGTGCTACAGAGTTCTTGAAGTGGTGGCCTAACTA
CGGCTACACTAGAAGGACAGTATTTGGTATCTGCGCTCTGCTGAAGCCAGTTACCTTCGGAAAAAGAGTT
GGTAGCTCTTGATCCGGCAAACAAACCACCGCTGGTAGCGGTGGTTTTTTTGTTTGCAAGCAGCAGATTA
CGCGCAGAAAAAAAGGATCTCAAGAAGATCCTTTGATCTTTTCTACGGGGTCTGACGCTCAGTGGAACGA
AAACTCACGTTAAGGGATTTTGGTCATGAGATTATCAAAAAGGATCTTCACCTAGATCCTTTTAAATTAA
AAATGAAGTTTTAAATCAATCTAAAGTATATATGAGTAAACTTGGTCTGACAGTTACCAATGCTTAATCA
GTGAGGCACCTATCTCAGCGATCTGTCTATTTCGTTCATCCATAGTTGCCTGACTCCCCGTCGTGTAGAT
AACTACGATACGGGAGGGCTTACCATCTGGCCCCAGTGCTGCAATGATACCGCGAGACCCACGCTCACCG
GCTCCAGATTTATCAGCAATAAACCAGCCAGCCGGAAGGGCCGAGCGCAGAAGTGGTCCTGCAACTTTAT
CCGCCTCCATCCAGTCTATTAATTGTTGCCGGGAAGCTAGAGTAAGTAGTTCGCCAGTTAATAGTTTGCG
CAACGTTGTTGCCATTGCTGCAGGCATCGTGGTGTCACGCTCGTCGTTTGGTATGGCTTCATTCAGCTCC
GGTTCCCAACGATCAAGGCGAGTTACATGATCCCCCATGTTGTGCAAAAAAGCGGTTAGCTCCTTCGGTC
CTCCGATCGTTGTCAGAAGTAAGTTGGCCGCAGTGTTATCACTCATGGTTATGGCAGCACTGCATAATTC
TCTTACTGTCATGCCATCCGTAAGATGCTTTTCTGTGACTGGTGAGTACTCAACCAAGTCATTCTGAGAA
TAGTGTATGCGGCGACCGAGTTGCTCTTGCCCGGCGTCAACACGGGATAATACCGCGCCACATAGCAGAA
CTTTAAAAGTGCTCATCATTGGAAAACGTTCTTCGGGGCGAAAACTCTCAAGGATCTTACCGCTGTTGAG
ATCCAGTTCGATGTAACCCACTCGTGCACCCAACTGATCTTCAGCATCTTTTACTTTCACCAGCGTTTCT
GGGTGAGCAAAAACAGGAAGGCAAAATGCCGCAAAAAAGGGAATAAGGGCGACACGGAAATGTTGAATAC
TCATACTCTTCCTTTTTCAATATTATTGAAGCATTTATCAGGGTTATTGTCTCATGAGCGGATACATATT
TGAATGTATTTAGAAAAATAAACAAATAGGGGTTCCGCGCACATTTCCCCGAAAAGTGCCACCTGACGTC
TAAGAAACCATTATTATCATGACATTAACCTATAAAAATAGGCGTATCACGAGGCCCTTTCGT
Features (pLannotate 1.2.2; 10 found; start..end, strand, type, name):
     56..2568    +  promoter       Ac5 promoter: Drosophila melanogaster actin 5C promoter
   2588..3304    +  CDS            EGFP: EGFP is a basic (constitutively fluorescent) green fluorescent protein published in 1996, derived from Aequorea victoria. It is reported to be a rapidly-maturing weak dimer with moderate acid sensitivity.
   3335..4258    +  CDS            bam (fragment): BAM_DROME - Experimental evidence at protein level: Swiss-Prot protein existence level 1. Required to initiate both male and female gametogenesis. May regulate cystoblast cell divisions. From Drosophila melanogaster (Fruit fly).
   4278..4319    +  CDS            V5 tag: epitope tag from simian virus 5
   4419..4553    -  polyA_signal   SV40 poly(A) signal: SV40 polyadenylation signal
   4576..4660    -  CDS            large T antigen (fragment): large T antigen from SV40 (simian virus 40)
   4661..5131    +  CDS            TcR (fragment): tetracycline efflux protein; tet; confers resistance to tetracycline
   5175..5763    -  rep_origin     ori: high-copy-number ColE1/pMB1/pBR322/pUC origin of replication
   5934..6794    -  CDS            AmpR: β-lactamase; bla; confers resistance to ampicillin, carbenicillin, and related antibiotics
   6795..6899    -  promoter       AmpR promoter: bla
