[The description below was written by a language model from this plasmid's Addgene catalogue record and pLannotate feature annotations shown in this document.]
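Description:
pAc5.1B-EGFP-DmBam_141-422_AG is a 6,993 nt insect-cell expression plasmid. Its name points to the pAc5.1 vector family, although the catalogue entry lists the backbone as unknown. It is maintained in E. coli through a ColE1/pUC-type origin and selected with ampicillin via a β-lactamase gene under its own bla promoter. The catalogue describes it as low copy, whereas the annotated origin is of the type usually considered high copy. Short fragments annotated as tetracycline-resistance and SV40 large T antigen sequence appear to be non-functional backbone remnants.

The expression cassette is driven by the Drosophila melanogaster actin 5C (Ac5) promoter, a strong constitutive promoter commonly used in cultured fly cells such as S2 cells. Downstream lies an EGFP coding sequence followed by a fragment of the D. melanogaster bag-of-marbles (bam) gene. The construct name gives the fragment as residues 141–422, so the product is Bam lacking its N-terminal region and carrying an N-terminal EGFP tag. The insert carries one non-silent change, A239 to S, which the depositor notes is a described natural variant. A V5 epitope sequence from the vector follows the insert, but the record does not say whether it is translated in frame or preceded by a stop codon. An SV40 polyadenylation signal is annotated downstream of the cassette.

The stated purpose is insect expression of this Bam fragment. The associated study examined how Bam binds the CAF40 subunit of the CCR4-NOT deadenylase complex to repress mRNA targets. A GFP-tagged truncation of this kind would suit mapping which Bam regions are needed for interaction, localisation or repression, though the record does not specify the assays.
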