Addgene plasmid #148816: pAc5.1B-EGFP-DmBam_141-422_AG
Purpose: Insect Expression of DmBam_141-422
Depositing lab: Elisa Izaurralde. Depositing organization: Max Planck Institute for Developmental Biology. Publication: Drosophila Bag-of-marbles directly interacts with the CAF40 subunit of the CCR4-NOT complex to elicit repression of mRNA targets. Sgromo A, Raisch T, Backhaus C, Keskeny C, Alva V, Weichenrieder O, Izaurralde E. RNA. 2018 Mar;24(3):381-395. doi: 10.1261/rna.064584.117. Epub 2017 Dec 18. PubMed 29255063.
Backbone
  Vector backbone: Unknown
  Vector type: Insect Expression
Growth in bacteria
  Bacterial resistance: Ampicillin, 100 μg/mL
  Growth temperature: 37°C
  Growth strain: DH5alpha
  Copy number: Low Copy
Gene/Insert
  Gene/Insert name: DmBam_141-422
  Species: D. melanogaster (fly)
  Mutation: one non silent mutation A239 to S, described as natural variant at UniProt.: P22745 (NCBI NM:057452.3).
  Entrez Gene: bam (a.k.a. Dmel_CG10422, BAM, Bam, Bam-C, BamC, BamF, CG10422, Dmel\CG10422, alpha, fs(3)neo61, ham)
  Cloning method: Unknown
Terms and licenses: Academic/Nonprofit Terms; Industry Terms: Not Available to Industry
Depositor comments: Plasmids from this collection were made available to the research community and donated after the lab closed. Please note that the sequence provided by the depositing laboratory may be theoretical/predicted or based on Sanger sequencing results. There may be discrepancies between sequencing results obtained by Addgene and the depositor sequence. If an Addgene verified sequence is not available, please contact before placing your order to request that our lab fully sequence the plasmid.
How to cite: pAc5.1B-EGFP-DmBam_141-422_AG was a gift from Elisa Izaurralde (Addgene plasmid # 148816 ; http://n2t.net/addgene:148816 ; RRID:Addgene_148816)
